Addgene plasmid #32677: pmCherry-Sec24D
Depositing lab: Henry Lester. Publication: Trafficking of {alpha}4* Nicotinic Receptors Revealed by Superecliptic Phluorin: EFFECTS OF A {beta}4 AMYOTROPHIC LATERAL SCLEROSIS-ASSOCIATED MUTATION AND CHRONIC EXPOSURE TO NICOTINE. Richards CI, Srinivasan R, Xiao C, Mackey ED, Miwa JM, Lester HA. J Biol Chem. 2011 Sep 9;286(36):31241-9. Epub 2011 Jul 18. 10.1074/jbc.M111.256024 PubMed 21768117.
Backbone
  Vector backbone: pEYFP-C1
  Backbone manufacturer: BD Biosciences
  Backbone size w/o insert (bp): 4679
  Modifications to backbone: YFP replaced with mCherry
  Vector type: Mammalian Expression
  Selectable markers: Neomycin (select with G418)
Growth in bacteria
  Bacterial resistance: Kanamycin, 50 μg/mL
  Growth temperature: 37°C
  Growth strain: Top10
  Copy number: High Copy
Gene/Insert
  Gene/Insert name: Sec24D (alt name: SEC24 family, member D)
  Species: H. sapiens (human)
  Insert size (bp): 3168
  GenBank ID: AF130464
  Entrez Gene: SEC24D (a.k.a. CLCRP2)
  Promoter: CMV
  Tag / fusion protein: mCherry (N terminal on backbone)
  Cloning method: Restriction Enzyme; 5′ cloning site EcoRI (not destroyed); 3′ cloning site XbaI (not destroyed)
  Sequencing primers: 5′ T7
Resource information
  A portion of this plasmid was derived from a plasmid made by: The original pEYFP-Sec24D construct came from Dr. David Stephens, Professor of Cell Biology, at the University of Bristol.
Terms and licenses: Academic/Nonprofit Terms; Industry Terms: Not Available to Industry
How to cite: pmCherry-Sec24D was a gift from Henry Lester (Addgene plasmid # 32677 ; http://n2t.net/addgene:32677 ; RRID:Addgene_32677)
