[The description below was written by a language model from this plasmid's Addgene catalogue record and pLannotate feature annotations shown in this document.]
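Description:
pmCherry-Sec24D is a mammalian expression plasmid built on the pEYFP-C1 backbone, in which the original YFP coding sequence has been replaced with the monomeric red fluorescent protein mCherry. It is propagated in E. coli as a high-copy plasmid through a ColE1/pUC-type origin and also carries an f1 phage origin. A single NeoR/KanR gene (Tn5 aminoglycoside phosphotransferase) serves both hosts. A bacterial bla-type promoter drives it for kanamycin selection in bacteria, and the adjacent SV40 enhancer/early promoter, paired with an HSV TK polyadenylation signal, drives it for G418 selection of transfected mammalian cells. The short ble, bGH poly(A) and SV40 large T antigen fragments in the annotation appear to be small residual or partial matches in the backbone rather than functional elements.

The expression cassette uses the human CMV immediate-early enhancer and promoter to drive an mCherry open reading frame. This is followed by a remnant of the multiple cloning site that acts as a linker, then human SEC24D cloned between EcoRI and XbaI sites, and transcripts end at the SV40 poly(A) signal. The product is Sec24D tagged with mCherry at its N terminus. Sec24D is a cargo-binding subunit of the COPII coat that assembles at endoplasmic reticulum exit sites, so the fusion works as a live-cell red marker for those sites and for ER export. The record says the plasmid was derived from an earlier pEYFP-Sec24D construct. The associated publication concerns trafficking of α4-containing nicotinic receptors, which is consistent with using the plasmid alongside green or pH-sensitive fluorescent receptor fusions in multicolour imaging.
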