Features (pLannotate 1.2.2; 15 found; start..end, strand, type, name):
     26..733     +  CDS            mCherry: mCherry is a basic (constitutively fluorescent) red fluorescent protein published in 2004, derived from Discosoma sp.. It is reported to be a very rapidly-maturing monomer with low acid sensitivity.
    734..768     +  misc_feature   MCS (fragment): multiple cloning site
    773..3868    +  CDS            SEC24D: SC24D_HUMAN - Also known as KIAA0755 From Homo sapiens (Human).
   3941..4024    +  CDS            large T antigen (fragment): large T antigen from SV40 (simian virus 40)
   4047..4168    +  polyA_signal   SV40 poly(A) signal: SV40 polyadenylation signal
   4202..4630    -  rep_origin     f1 ori (sequence partly withheld): f1 bacteriophage origin of replication; arrow indicates direction of (+) strand synthesis
   4657..4761    +  promoter       AmpR promoter: bla
   4763..5120    +  promoter       SV40 promoter: SV40 enhancer and early promoter
   5155..5949    +  CDS            NeoR/KanR: aminoglycoside phosphotransferase from Tn5; aph(3')-II (or nptII); confers resistance to neomycin, kanamycin, and G418 (Geneticin®)
   5970..6122    +  CDS            ble (fragment): BLE_KLEPN - Experimental evidence at protein level: Swiss-Prot protein existence level 1. Binding protein with a strong affinity to the bleomycin family of antibiotics. Binds to CL990; an antimitotic-antibiotic compound. From Klebsiella pneumoniae.
   6181..6228    +  polyA_signal   HSV TK poly(A) signal: herpes simplex virus thymidine kinase polyadenylation signal (Cole and Stacy, 1985)
   6319..6335    -  polyA_signal   bGH poly(A) signal (fragment): bovine growth hormone polyadenylation signal
   6557..7145    +  rep_origin     ori: high-copy-number ColE1/pMB1/pBR322/pUC origin of replication
   7320..7623    +  enhancer       CMV enhancer: human cytomegalovirus immediate early enhancer
   7624..7827    +  promoter       CMV promoter: human cytomegalovirus (CMV) immediate early promoter
>Addgene plasmid #32677 | pmCherry-Sec24D | depositor full sequence | sequence record 38130 | pmCherry-Sec24D sequence 7843 bps
AGATCCGCTAGCACCGGTCGCCACCATGGTGAGCAAGGGCGAGGAGGATAACATGGCCATCATCAAGGAG
TTCATGCGCTTCAAGGTGCACATGGAGGGCTCCGTGAACGGCCACGAGTTCGAGATCGAGGGCGAGGGCG
AGGGCCGCCCCTACGAGGGCACCCAGACCGCCAAGCTGAAGGTGACCAAGGGTGGCCCCCTGCCCTTCGC
CTGGGACATCCTGTCCCCTCAGTTCATGTACGGCTCCAAGGCCTACGTGAAGCACCCCGCCGACATCCCC
GACTACTTGAAGCTGTCCTTCCCCGAGGGCTTCAAGTGGGAGCGCGTGATGAACTTCGAGGACGGCGGCG
TGGTGACCGTGACCCAGGACTCCTCCCTGCAGGACGGCGAGTTCATCTACAAGGTGAAGCTGCGCGGCAC
CAACTTCCCCTCCGACGGCCCCGTAATGCAGAAGAAGACCATGGGCTGGGAGGCCTCCTCCGAGCGGATG
TACCCCGAGGACGGCGCCCTGAAGGGCGAGATCAAGCAGAGGCTGAAGCTGAAGGACGGCGGCCACTACG
ACGCTGAGGTCAAGACCACCTACAAGGCCAAGAAGCCCGTGCAGCTGCCCGGCGCCTACAACGTCAACAT
CAAGTTGGACATCACCTCCCACAACGAGGACTACACCATCGTGGAACAGTACGAACGCGCCGAGGGCCGC
CACTCCACCGGCGGCATGGACGAGCTGTACAAGTCCGGACTCAGATCTCGAGCTCAAGCTTCGAATTCCA
CCATGAGTCAACAAGGTTACGTGGCTACACCTCCGTATTCTCAGCCTCAGCCTGGAATAGGCCTTTCTCC
ACCTCATTATGGGCACTATGGGGATCCGTCGCACACAGCATCTCCAACAGGTATGATGAAGCCAGCAGGG
CCTTTGGGGGCCACCGCCACTAGGGGAATGTTGCCTCCGGGTCCCCCACCTCCTGGACCCCATCAGTTTG
GTCAGAATGGAGCTCATGCCACTGGTCACCCTCCCCAAAGATTTCCAGGCCCTCCACCTGTCAACAATGT
GGCATCCTCACATGCACCATACCAACCCTCTGCACAATCTTCTTATCCAGGTCCTATATCCACTTCATCT
GTCACCCAGCTGGGCAGCCAGCTCAGTGCTATGCAAATCAACAGCTATGGTTCAGGCATGGCTCCTCCAA
GCCAGGGACCCCCTGGCCCTCTGTCAGCCACATCATTGCAGACTCCTCCACGACCTCCACAGCCTTCCAT
TTTGCAGCCTGGATCTCAAGTTCTTCCACCACCACCCACCACACTCAATGGTCCTGGTGCCTCACCTTTG
CCTCTACCAATGTACAGACCAGATGGGCTCTCTGGGCCTCCTCCTCCAAATGCCCAGTACCAGCCCCCAC
CTCTTCCAGGCCAGACCTTGGGTGCTGGATATCCTCCGCAGCAGGCCAACTCTGGTCCCCAGATGGCAGG
CGCACAACTGTCTTACCCAGGAGGCTTCCCTGGAGGTCCTGCACAGATGGCTGGTCCGCCACAGCCCCAG
AAGAAGCTGGATCCTGACTCTATCCCTAGCCCAATCCAGGTGATTGAGAATGATAGAGCCAGCAGAGGAG
GACAAGTTTATGCCACCAACACCAGAGGCCAGATCCCTCCCCTGGTCACTACAGATTGCATGATACAAGA
CCAAGGAAATGCCAGTCCTCGATTCATCCGTTGTACAACATACTGTTTTCCATGCACGTCAGATATGGCT
AAGCAAGCTCAGATTCCATTAGCTGCTGTCATCAAGCCCTTTGCCACCATTCCTTCAAATGAGAGTCCCC
TTTACTTGGTAAATCACGGCGAGAGTGGACCAGTCAGATGCAACAGGTGCAAGGCCTACATGTGCCCATT
TATGCAGTTCATCGAAGGAGGAAGGAGATATCAGTGTGGATTTTGCAACTGTGTGAATGATGTTCCACCA
TTCTATTTCCAACATCTGGACCACATTGGAAGAAGACTGGACCACTATGAGAAACCAGAGTTATCTCTAG
GATCTTATGAATATGTTGCCACTTTGGATTATTGCAGAAAGAGTAAGCCTCCCAACCCACCAGCCTTTAT
CTTCATGATTGATGTTTCATATAGTAACATAAAGAATGGACTTGTCAAGCTCATATGTGAAGAACTGAAG
ACCATGCTGGAAAAAATTCCAAAGGAAGAGCAAGAAGAGACGTCTGCAATTCGAGTGGGTTTTATCACAT
ATAACAAAGTTCTCCATTTCTTTAATGTGAAGAGTAATCTGGCCCAGCCTCAGATGATGGTGGTGACTGA
TGTTGGAGAAGTCTTTGTTCCTTTGTTGGATGGTTTCCTTGTCAACTATCAAGAATCCCAATCTGTGATT
CATAATTTGTTGGACCAGATTCCAGACATGTTTGCAGACTCTAATGAAAATGAGACTGTCTTTGCTTCTG
TCATCCAGGCTGGCATGGAAGCACTAAAGGCAGCAGACTGTCCTGGGAAGCTGTTCATCTTCCATTCTTC
CTTGCCAACTGCTGAAGCACCAGGGAAGCTCAAAAACAGAGATGACAAAAAACTGGTTAATACAGACAAA
GAGAAGATACTTTTCCAGCCCCAAACAAATGTCTATGACTCATTGGCCAAGGACTGCGTGGCTCACGGCT
GCTCTGTGACACTCTTCCTCTTTCCTAGTCAGTATGTGGACGTGGCCTCGCTGGGGCTGGTTCCTCAGCT
CACTGGAGGAACCCTTTACAAATACAACAATTTCCAGATGCACTTGGATAGACAACAATTTTTGAACGAC
CTCAGAAATGATATTGAAAAGAAAATAGGCTTTGATGCTATTATGAGGGTTCGTACCAGCACAGGTTTCA
GAGCCACTGATTTCTTTGGTGGAATCTTGATGAACAACACCACCGATGTAGAAATGGCTGCCATCGATTG
TGACAAGGCAGTGACCGTGGAGTTCAAGCACGATGACAAACTCAGTGAAGACAGTGGAGCCTTAATCCAG
TGTGCTGTGCTTTACACGACAATCAGTGGTCAAAGAAGACTTCGGATTCACAATCTTGGCTTAAACTGCA
GCTCTCAGCTAGCTGATCTTTATAAGAGCTGTGAGACAGATGCTCTTATCAACTTCTTTGCCAAGTCAGC
TTTTAAAGCAGTTCTCCACCAGCCTTTGAAGGTCATCCGGGAAATTCTAGTTAATCAGACTGCCCATATG
TTGGCATGTTACCGGAAGAATTGTGCAAGTCCTTCTGCAGCAAGCCAGCTTATTCTACCAGATTCCATGA
AAGTATTGCCAGTGTACATGAATTGCTTGTTGAAAAACTGTGTACTACTCAGCAGACCAGAGATCTCAAC
TGATGAACGAGCATACCAGAGACAGCTGGTCATGACCATGGGTGTGGCTGACTCTCAGCTTTTCTTCTAC
CCACAACTTCTGCCCATACACACGTTAGATGTCAAGAGTACAATGTTACCTGCTGCCGTTCGTTGCTCTG
AGTCCCGTCTTTCAGAAGAAGGAATATTCTTACTGGCTAATGGTCTACACATGTTCCTGTGGTTGGGAGT
AAGCAGCCCACCAGAACTGATCCAAGGAATATTTAATGTGCCATCTTTTGCACATATCAACACAGATATG
ACATTGCTGCCTGAAGTGGGAAACCCATACTCTCAACAACTCAGAATGATAATGGGTATTATCCAACAAA
AGAGGCCATATTCAATGAAGCTCACAATTGTAAAGCAGCGAGAACAACCAGAAATGGTTTTCCGACAGTT
CCTGGTAGAAGACAAAGGACTTTACGGAGGCTCTTCTTATGTGGATTTCCTTTGTTGTGTTCACAAGGAG
ATCTGTCAGCTGCTTAATTAATTGAAACTTCTCTGTGATTGATGTTGCATTTCCAAGGAGATAATCTCCT
TCTTGGTGCCTAATTTTCTAGATCATAATCAGCCATACCACATTTGTAGAGGTTTTACTTGCTTTAAAAA
ACCTCCCACACCTCCCCCTGAACCTGAAACATAAAATGAATGCAATTGTTGTTGTTAACTTGTTTATTGC
AGCTTATAATGGTTACAAATAAAGCAATAGCATCACAAATTTCACAAATAAAGCATTTTTTTCACTGCAT
TCTAGTTGTGGTTTGTCCAAACTCATCAATGTATCTTAAGGCGTAAATTGTAAGCGTTAATATTTTGTTA
AAATTCGCGTTAAATTTTTGTTAAATCAGCTCATTTTTTAACCAATAGGCCGAAATCGGCAAAATCCCTT
ATAAATCAAAAGAATAGACCGAGATAGGGT
[37 nt withheld, positions 4301-4337]
AAAGAACGTGGACTCCAACGTCAAAGG
[49 nt withheld, positions 4365-4413]
T
[91 nt withheld, positions 4415-4505]
G
[124 nt withheld, positions 4507-4630]
CAGGTGGCACTTTTCGGGGAAATGTGCGCGGAACCCCTATTTGTTTATTTTTCTAAATACATTCAAATAT
GTATCCGCTCATGAGACAATAACCCTGATAAATGCTTCAATAATATTGAAAAAGGAAGAGTCCTGAGGCG
GAAAGAACCAGCTGTGGAATGTGTGTCAGTTAGGGTGTGGAAAGTCCCCAGGCTCCCCAGCAGGCAGAAG
TATGCAAAGCATGCATCTCAATTAGTCAGCAACCAGGTGTGGAAAGTCCCCAGGCTCCCCAGCAGGCAGA
AGTATGCAAAGCATGCATCTCAATTAGTCAGCAACCATAGTCCCGCCCCTAACTCCGCCCATCCCGCCCC
TAACTCCGCCCAGTTCCGCCCATTCTCCGCCCCATGGCTGACTAATTTTTTTTATTTATGCAGAGGCCGA
GGCCGCCTCGGCCTCTGAGCTATTCCAGAAGTAGTGAGGAGGCTTTTTTGGAGGCCTAGGCTTTTGCAAA
GATCGATCAAGAGACAGGATGAGGATCGTTTCGCATGATTGAACAAGATGGATTGCACGCAGGTTCTCCG
GCCGCTTGGGTGGAGAGGCTATTCGGCTATGACTGGGCACAACAGACAATCGGCTGCTCTGATGCCGCCG
TGTTCCGGCTGTCAGCGCAGGGGCGCCCGGTTCTTTTTGTCAAGACCGACCTGTCCGGTGCCCTGAATGA
ACTGCAAGACGAGGCAGCGCGGCTATCGTGGCTGGCCACGACGGGCGTTCCTTGCGCAGCTGTGCTCGAC
GTTGTCACTGAAGCGGGAAGGGACTGGCTGCTATTGGGCGAAGTGCCGGGGCAGGATCTCCTGTCATCTC
ACCTTGCTCCTGCCGAGAAAGTATCCATCATGGCTGATGCAATGCGGCGGCTGCATACGCTTGATCCGGC
TACCTGCCCATTCGACCACCAAGCGAAACATCGCATCGAGCGAGCACGTACTCGGATGGAAGCCGGTCTT
GTCGATCAGGATGATCTGGACGAAGAGCATCAGGGGCTCGCGCCAGCCGAACTGTTCGCCAGGCTCAAGG
CGAGCATGCCCGACGGCGAGGATCTCGTCGTGACCCATGGCGATGCCTGCTTGCCGAATATCATGGTGGA
AAATGGCCGCTTTTCTGGATTCATCGACTGTGGCCGGCTGGGTGTGGCGGACCGCTATCAGGACATAGCG
TTGGCTACCCGTGATATTGCTGAAGAGCTTGGCGGCGAATGGGCTGACCGCTTCCTCGTGCTTTACGGTA
TCGCCGCTCCCGATTCGCAGCGCATCGCCTTCTATCGCCTTCTTGACGAGTTCTTCTGAGCGGGACTCTG
GGGTTCGAAATGACCGACCAAGCGACGCCCAACCTGCCATCACGAGATTTCGATTCCACCGCCGCCTTCT
ATGAAAGGTTGGGCTTCGGAATCGTTTTCCGGGACGCCGGCTGGATGATCCTCCAGCGCGGGGATCTCAT
GCTGGAGTTCTTCGCCCACCCTAGGGGGAGGCTAACTGAAACACGGAAGGAGACAATACCGGAAGGAACC
CGCGCTATGACGGCAATAAAAAGACAGAATAAAACGCACGGTGTTGGGTCGTTTGTTCATAAACGCGGGG
TTCGGTCCCAGGGCTGGCACTCTGTCGATACCCCACCGAGACCCCATTGGGGCCAATACGCCCGCGTTTC
TTCCTTTTCCCCACCCCACCCCCCAAGTTCGGGTGAAGGCCCAGGGCTCGCAGCCAACGTCGGGGCGGCA
GGCCCTGCCATAGCCTCAGGTTACTCATATATACTTTAGATTGATTTAAAACTTCATTTTTAATTTAAAA
GGATCTAGGTGAAGATCCTTTTTGATAATCTCATGACCAAAATCCCTTAACGTGAGTTTTCGTTCCACTG
AGCGTCAGACCCCGTAGAAAAGATCAAAGGATCTTCTTGAGATCCTTTTTTTCTGCGCGTAATCTGCTGC
TTGCAAACAAAAAAACCACCGCTACCAGCGGTGGTTTGTTTGCCGGATCAAGAGCTACCAACTCTTTTTC
CGAAGGTAACTGGCTTCAGCAGAGCGCAGATACCAAATACTGTCCTTCTAGTGTAGCCGTAGTTAGGCCA
CCACTTCAAGAACTCTGTAGCACCGCCTACATACCTCGCTCTGCTAATCCTGTTACCAGTGGCTGCTGCC
AGTGGCGATAAGTCGTGTCTTACCGGGTTGGACTCAAGACGATAGTTACCGGATAAGGCGCAGCGGTCGG
GCTGAACGGGGGGTTCGTGCACACAGCCCAGCTTGGAGCGAACGACCTACACCGAACTGAGATACCTACA
GCGTGAGCTATGAGAAAGCGCCACGCTTCCCGAAGGGAGAAAGGCGGACAGGTATCCGGTAAGCGGCAGG
GTCGGAACAGGAGAGCGCACGAGGGAGCTTCCAGGGGGAAACGCCTGGTATCTTTATAGTCCTGTCGGGT
TTCGCCACCTCTGACTTGAGCGTCGATTTTTGTGATGCTCGTCAGGGGGGCGGAGCCTATGGAAAAACGC
CAGCAACGCGGCCTTTTTACGGTTCCTGGCCTTTTGCTGGCCTTTTGCTCACATGTTCTTTCCTGCGTTA
TCCCCTGATTCTGTGGATAACCGTATTACCGCCATGCATTAGTTATTAATAGTAATCAATTACGGGGTCA
TTAGTTCATAGCCCATATATGGAGTTCCGCGTTACATAACTTACGGTAAATGGCCCGCCTGGCTGACCGC
CCAACGACCCCCGCCCATTGACGTCAATAATGACGTATGTTCCCATAGTAACGCCAATAGGGACTTTCCA
TTGACGTCAATGGGTGGAGTATTTACGGTAAACTGCCCACTTGGCAGTACATCAAGTGTATCATATGCCA
AGTACGCCCCCTATTGACGTCAATGACGGTAAATGGCCCGCCTGGCATTATGCCCAGTACATGACCTTAT
GGGACTTTCCTACTTGGCAGTACATCTACGTATTAGTCATCGCTATTACCATGGTGATGCGGTTTTGGCA
GTACATCAATGGGCGTGGATAGCGGTTTGACTCACGGGGATTTCCAAGTCTCCACCCCATTGACGTCAAT
GGGAGTTTGTTTTGGCACCAAAATCAACGGGACTTTCCAAAATGTCGTAACAACTCCGCCCCATTGACGC
AAATGGGCGGTAGGCGTGTACGGTGGGAGGTCTATATAAGCAGAGCTGGTTTAGTGAACCGTC
