>Addgene plasmid #32677 | pmCherry-Sec24D | addgene partial sequence | sequence record 47484 | mCherry-F 5'-ccccgtaatgcagaagaaga-3'
AGGGCGAGATCAAGCAGAGGCTGAAGCTGAAGGACGGCGGCCACTACGACGCTGAGGTCAAGACCACCTA
CAAGGCCAAGAAGCCCGTGCAGCTGCCCGGCGCCTACAACGTCAACATCAAGTTGGACATCACCTCCCAC
AACGAGGACTACACCATCGTGGAACAGTACGAACGCGCCGAGGGCCGCCACTCCACCGGCGGCATGGACG
AGCTGTACAAGTCCGGACTCAGATCTCGAGCTCAAGCTTCGAATTCCACCATGAGTCAACAAGGTTACGT
GGCTACACCTCCGTATTCTCAGCCTCAGCCTGGAATAGGCCTTTCTCCACCTCATTATGGGCACTATGGG
GATCCGTCGCACACAGCATCTCCAACAGGTATGATGAAGCCAGCAGGGCCTTTGGGGGCCACCGCCACTA
GGGGAATGTTGCCTCCGGGTCCCCCACCTCCTGGACCCCATCAGTTTGGTCAGAATGGAGCTCATGCCAC
TGGTCACCCTCCCCAAAGATTTCCAGGCCCTCCACCTGTCAACAATGTGGCATCCTCACATGCACCATAC
CAACCCTCTGCACAATCTTCTTATCCAGGTCCTATATCCACTTCATCTGTCACCCAGCTGGGCAGCCAGC
TCAGTGCTATGCAAATCAACAGCTATGGTTCAGGCATGGCTCCTCCAAGCCAGGGACCCCCTGGCCCTCT
GTCAGCCACATCATTGCAGACTCCTCCACGACCTCCACAGCCTTCCATTTTGCAGCCTGGATCTCAAGTT
CTTCCACCACCACCCACCA
